>Addgene plasmid #84719 | pVR2 | addgene full sequence | sequence record 167481 | Addgene Assembled Sequence
TCGCGCGTTTCGGTGATGACGGTGAAAACCTCTGACACATGCAGCTCCCGGAGACGGTCACAGCTTGTCT
GTAAGCGGATGCCGGGAGCAGACAAGCCCGTCAGGGCGCGTCAGCGGGTGTTGGCGGGTGTCGGGGCTGG
CTTAACTATGCGGCATCAGAGCAGATTGTACTGAGAGTGCACCATATGCGGTGTGAAATACCGCACAGAT
GCGTAAGGAGAAAATACCGCATCAGGCGCCATTCGCCATTCAGGCTGCGCAACTGTTGGGAAGGGCGATC
GGTGCGGGCCTCTTCGCTATTACGCCAGCTGGCGAAAGGGGGATGTGCTGCAAGGCGATTAAGTTGGGTA
ACGCCAGGGTTTTCCCAGTCACGACGTTGTAAAACGACGGCCAGTGCCAAGCTTGCATGCCTGCAGGTCG
ACTCTAGAGGATCCCAAAACACTTGATACTGTATGAGCATACAGTATAATTGCTTCGGTACCGCTCTGCG
TTCCGTGCGATATGCGGGAGAGGTTCTAGCTACACCCTCTATAAAAAACTAAGGACGAGCTGTATCCTTG
GATACGGCCTTTTTTATGTTTTTCTAGAGCACCTTCCGAAAAAAGGTGTTTTTTTGCGTGAATTAGCTGT
AGCGATGTCTCTCGCGAATTCGTAATCATGTCATAGCTGTTTCCTGTGTGAAATTGTTATCCGCTCACAA
TTCCACACAACATACGAGCCGGAAGCATAAAGTGTAAAGCCTGGGGTGCCTAATGAGTGAGCTAACTCAC
ATTAATTGCGTTGCGCTCACTGCCCGCTTTCCAGTCGGGAAACCTGTCGTGCCAGCTGCATTAATGAATC
GGCCAACGCGCGGGGAGAGGCGGTTTGCGTATTGGGCGCTCTTCCGCTTCCTCGCTCACTGACTCGCTGC
GCTCGGTCGTTCGGCTGCGGCGAGCGGTATCAGCTCACTCAAAGGCGGTAATACGGTTATCCACAGAATC
AGGGGATAACGCAGGAAAGAACATGTGAGCAAAAGGCCAGCAAAAGGCCAGGAACCGTAAAAAGGCCGCG
TTGCTGGCGTTTTTCCATAGGCTCCGCCCCCCTGACGAGCATCACAAAAATCGACGCTCAAGTCAGAGGT
GGCGAAACCCGACAGGACTATAAAGATACCAGGCGTTTCCCCCTGGAAGCTCCCTCGTGCGCTCTCCTGT
TCCGACCCTGCCGCTTACCGGATACCTGTCCGCCTTTCTCCCTTCGGGAAGCGTGGCGCTTTCTCATAGC
TCACGCTGTAGGTATCTCAGTTCGGTGTAGGTCGTTCGCTCCAAGCTGGGCTGTGTGCACGAACCCCCCG
TTCAGCCCGACCGCTGCGCCTTATCCGGTAACTATCGTCTTGAGTCCAACCCGGTAAGACACGACTTATC
GCCACTGGCAGCAGCCACTGGTAACAGGATTAGCAGAGCGAGGTATGTAGGCGGTGCTACAGAGTTCTTG
AAGTGGTGGCCTAACTACGGCTACACTAGAAGGACAGTATTTGGTATCTGCGCTCTGCTGAAGCCAGTTA
CCTTCGGAAAAAGAGTTGGTAGCTCTTGATCCGGCAAACAAACCACCGCTGGTAGCGGTGGTTTTTTTGT
TTGCAAGCAGCAGATTACGCGCAGAAAAAAAGGATCTCAAGAAGATCCTTTGATCTTTTCTACGGGGTCT
GACGCTCAGTGGAACGAAAACTCACGTTAAGGGATTTTGGTCATGAGATTATCAAAAAGGATCTTCACCT
AGATCCTTTTAAATTAAAAATGAAGTTTTAAATCAATCTAAAGTATATATGAGTAAACTTGGTCTGACAG
TTACCAATGCTTAATCAGTGAGGCACCTATCTCAGCGATCTGTCTATTTCGTTCATCCATAGTTGCCTGA
CTCCCCGTCGTGTAGATAACTACGATACGGGAGGGCTTACCATCTGGCCCCAGTGCTGCAATGATACCGC
GAGACCCACGCTCACCGGCTCCAGATTTATCAGCAATAAACCAGCCAGCCGGAAGGGCCGAGCGCAGAAG
TGGTCCTGCAACTTTATCCGCCTCCATCCAGTCTATTAATTGTTGCCGGGAAGCTAGAGTAAGTAGTTCG
CCAGTTAATAGTTTGCGCAACGTTGTTGCCATTGCTACAGGCATCGTGGTGTCACGCTCGTCGTTTGGTA
TGGCTTCATTCAGCTCCGGTTCCCAACGATCAAGGCGAGTTACATGATCCCCCATGTTGTGCAAAAAAGC
GGTTAGCTCCTTCGGTCCTCCGATCGTTGTCAGAAGTAAGTTGGCCGCAGTGTTATCACTCATGGTTATG
GCAGCACTGCATAATTCTCTTACTGTCATGCCATCCGTAAGATGCTTTTCTGTGACTGGTGAGTACTCAA
CCAAGTCATTCTGAGAATAGTGTATGCGGCGACCGAGTTGCTCTTGCCCGGCGTCAATACGGGATAATAC
CGCGCCACATAGCAGAACTTTAAAAGTGCTCATCATTGGAAAACGTTCTTCGGGGCGAAAACTCTCAAGG
ATCTTACCGCTGTTGAGATCCAGTTCGATGTAACCCACTCGTGCACCCAACTGATCTTCAGCATCTTTTA
CTTTCACCAGCGTTTCTGGGTGAGCAAAAACAGGAAGGCAAAATGCCGCAAAAAAGGGAATAAGGGCGAC
ACGGAAATGTTGAATACTCATACTCTTCCTTTTTCAATATTATTGAAGCATTTATCAGGGTTATTGTCTC
ATGAGCGGATACATATTTGAATGTATTTAGAAAAATAAACAAATAGGGGTTCCGCGCACATTTCCCCGAA
AAGTGCCACCTGACGTCTAAGAAACCATTATTATCATGACATTAACCTATAAAAATAGGCGTATCACGAG
GCCCTTTCGTC
Features (pLannotate 1.2.2; 13 found; start..end, strand, type, name):
    137..236     +  misc_feature   bom (fragment): basis of mobility region from pBR322
    242..396     -  CDS            lacZα (fragment): LacZα fragment of β-galactosidase; lacZ fragment
    399..435     -  misc_feature   MCS (fragment): pUC18/19 multiple cloning site
    503..547     +  ncRNA          PreQ1: Accession: RF00522 - PreQ1 riboswitch
    598..615     -  promoter       CeU6 promoter (fragment): promoter for the C. elegans R07E5.16 U6 snRNA gene (Dickinson et al., 2013)
    684..700     -  protein_bind   lac operator: The lac repressor binds to the lac operator to inhibit transcription in E. coli. This inhibition can be relieved by adding lactose or isopropyl-β-D-thiogalactopyranoside (IPTG). lac repressor encoded by lacI
    708..738     -  promoter       lac promoter: promoter for the E. coli lac operon
    753..774     -  protein_bind   CAP binding site: CAP binding activates transcription in the presence of cAMP. E. coli catabolite activator protein
    787..879     -  CDS            lacI (fragment): lac repressor; lacI; The lac repressor binds to the lac operator to inhibit transcription in E. coli. This inhibition can be relieved by adding lactose or isopropyl-β-D-thiogalactopyranoside (IPTG).
   1062..1650    -  rep_origin     ori: high-copy-number ColE1/pMB1/pBR322/pUC origin of replication
   1821..2681    -  CDS            AmpR: β-lactamase; bla; confers resistance to ampicillin, carbenicillin, and related antibiotics
   2682..2786    -  promoter       AmpR promoter: bla
   2881..35      +  CDS            rop (fragment) (across the origin): Rop protein, which maintains plasmids at low copy number; rop
