[The description below was written by a language model from this plasmid's Addgene catalogue record and pLannotate feature annotations shown in this document.]
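Description:
pVR2 is a small bacterial plasmid (about 2.9 kb) built on the pUC18 cloning vector and designed as a DNA template for studying riboswitch-controlled transcription rather than for protein expression. It is propagated in E. coli through the high-copy ColE1/pUC-type origin and selected with ampicillin via the β-lactamase gene and its native promoter. The usual pUC18 remnants are also annotated: the lac promoter, lac operator and CAP binding site, and a lacZα fragment interrupted by the insert in the multiple cloning site. The short hits to bom, rop and lacI are residual backbone sequence. An 18-nt match to a C. elegans U6 promoter is most likely a spurious annotation, as nothing in the record supports such an element.

The payload consists of two adjacent inserts cloned into the polylinker. A 42-bp E. coli recA promoter lies between BamHI and KpnI. It is followed, between KpnI and EcoRI, by a 163-bp segment comprising the 5′ UTR of the Bacillus subtilis queC gene, which contains the preQ1 riboswitch (detected in the feature table as a PreQ1 ncRNA). A 12-nt stretch lacking adenines was added ahead of the UTR, giving 19 consecutive A-less positions at the start of the transcript. In general, such a stretch lets RNA polymerase initiate without ATP and halt at the first position requiring A. The stalled complexes can then be restarted together, giving the single-round transcription named in the record. The associated study examined how ligand binding couples riboswitch folding to transcriptional pausing. The recA promoter itself is not annotated in the feature table.
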