Addgene plasmid #84719: pVR2
Purpose: E. coli RecA promoter followed by stretch with no A's followed by riboswitch for single-round transcription
Depositing lab: Nils Walter. Depositing organization: University of Michigan. Publication: Ligand Modulates Cross-Coupling between Riboswitch Folding and Transcriptional Pausing. Widom JR, Nedialkov YA, Rai V, Hayes RL, Brooks CL 3rd, Artsimovitch I, Walter NG. Mol Cell. 2018 Nov 1;72(3):541-552.e6. doi: 10.1016/j.molcel.2018.08.046. PubMed 30388413.
Backbone
  Vector backbone: pUC18
  Backbone manufacturer: ThermoFisher Scientific
  Backbone size w/o insert (bp): 2686
  Total vector size (bp): 2882
  Vector type: Bacterial Expression
Growth in bacteria
  Bacterial resistance: Ampicillin, 100 μg/mL
  Growth temperature: 37°C
  Growth strain: DH5alpha
  Copy number: Unknown
Gene/Insert 1
  Gene/Insert name: E. coli RecA promoter
  Species: E. coli
  Insert size (bp): 42
  GenBank ID: NC_000913.3 (2,823,819..2,823,860) NC_000913.3
  Cloning method: Restriction Enzyme; 5′ cloning site BamHI (not destroyed); 3′ cloning site KpnI (not destroyed)
  Sequencing primers: 5′ TGTAAAACGACGGCCAGT
Gene/Insert 2
  Gene/Insert name: stretch lacking A's followed by 5' UTR of queC gene (alt name: preQ1 riboswitch)
  Species: Bacillus subtilis
  Insert size (bp): 163
  Mutation: 12 nt stretch lacking A's inserted before 5' UTR, generating 19 continuous bases lacking A's
  GenBank ID: NC_000964.3 (1,439,265..1,439,415) NC_000964.3
  Cloning method: Restriction Enzyme; 5′ cloning site KpnI (not destroyed); 3′ cloning site EcoRI (not destroyed)
  Sequencing primers: 5′ TGTAAAACGACGGCCAGT
Resource information
  A portion of this plasmid was derived from a plasmid made by: Catherine Eichhorn at the University of Michigan
Terms and licenses: Academic/Nonprofit Terms; Industry Terms: Not Available to Industry
How to cite: pVR2 was a gift from Nils Walter (Addgene plasmid # 84719 ; http://n2t.net/addgene:84719 ; RRID:Addgene_84719)
