>Addgene plasmid #84719 | pVR2 | addgene partial sequence | sequence record 167479 | M13pUC-Fwd 5'-CCCAGTCACGACGTTGTAAAACG-3'
GCTTGCATGCCTGCAGGTCGACTCTAGAGGATCCCAAAACACTTGATACTGTATGAGCATACAGTATAAT
TGCTTCGGTACCGCTCTGCGTTCCGTGCGATATGCGGGAGAGGTTCTAGCTACACCCTCTATAAAAAACT
AAGGACGAGCTGTATCCTTGGATACGGCCTTTTTTATGTTTTTCTAGAGCACCTTCCGAAAAAAGGTGTT
TTTTTGCGTGAATTAGCTGTAGCGATGTCTCTCGCGAATTCGTAATCATGTCATAGCTGTTTCCTGTGTG
AAATTGTTATCCGCTCACAATTCCACACAACATACGAGCCGGAAGCATAAAGTGTAAAGCCTGGGGTGCC
TAATGAGTGAGCTAACTCACATTAATTGCGTTGCGCTCACTGCCCGCTTTCCAGTCGGGAAACCTGTCGT
GCCAGCTGCATTAATGAATCGGCCAACGCGCGGGGAGAGGCGGTTTGCGTATTGGGCGCTCTTCCGCTTC
CTCGCTCACTGACTCGCTGCGCTCGGTCGTTCGGCTGCGGCGAGCGGTATCAGCTCACTCAAAGGCGGTA
ATACGGTTATCCACAGAATCAGGGGATAACGCAGGAAAGAACATGTGAGCAAAAGGCCAGCAAAAGGCCA
GGAACCGTAAAAAGGCCGCGTTGCTGGCGTTTTTCCATAGGCTCCGCCCCCCTGACGAGCATCACAAAAA
TCGACGCTCAAGTCAGAGGTGGCGAAACCCGACAGGACTATAAAGATACCAGGCGTTTCCCCCTGGAAGC
TCCCTCGTGCGCTCTCCTGTTCCGACCCTGCCGCTTACCGGATACCTGTCCGCCTTTCTCCCTTCGGGAA
GCGTGGCGCTTTCTCATAGCTCACGCTGTAGGTATCTCAGTTCGGTGTAGGTCGTTCGCTCCAAGCTGGG
CTGTGTGCACGAACCCCCCGTTCAGCCCGACCGCTGCGCCTTATCCGGTAACTATCGTCTTGAGTCCAAC
CCGGTAAGACACGACTTATCGCCACTGGCAGCAGC
