>Addgene plasmid #84719 | pVR2 | addgene partial sequence | sequence record 167480 | Tac-promoter 5'-GAGCGGATAACAATTTCACACAGG-3'
AATTCGCGAGAGACATCGCTACAGCTAATTCACGCAAAAAAACACCTTTTTTCGGAAGGTGCTCTAGAAA
AACATAAAAAAGGCCGTATCCAAGGATACAGCTCGTCCTTAGTTTTTTATAGAGGGTGTAGCTAGAACCT
CTCCCGCATATCGCACGGAACGCAGAGCGGTACCGAAGCAATTATACTGTATGCTCATACAGTATCAAGT
GTTTTGGGATCCTCTAGAGTCGACCTGCAGGCATGCAAGCTTGGCACTGGCCGTCGTTTTACAACGTCGT
GACTGGGAAAACCCTGGCGTTACCCAACTTAATCGCCTTGCAGCACATCCCCCTTTCGCCAGCTGGCGTA
ATAGCGAAGAGGCCCGCACCGATCGCCCTTCCCAACAGTTGCGCAGCCTGAATGGCGAATGGCGCCTGAT
GCGGTATTTTCTCCTTACGCATCTGTGCGGTATTTCACACCGCATATGGTGCACTCTCAGTACAATCTGC
TCTGATGCCGCATAGTTAAGCCAGCCCCGACACCCGCCAACACCCGCTGACGCGCCCTGACGGGCTTGTC
TGCTCCCGGCATCCGCTTACAGACAAGCTGTGACCGTCTCCGGGAGCTGCATGTGTCAGAGGTTTTCACC
GTCATCACCGAAACGCGCGAGACGAAAGGGCCTCGTGATACGCCTATTTTTATAGGTTAATGTCATGATA
ATAATGGTTTCTTAGACGTCAGGTGGCACTTTTCGGGGAAATGTGCGCGGAACCCCTATTTGTTTATTTT
TCTAAATACATTCAAATATGTATCCGCTCATGAGACAATAACCCTGATAAATGCTTCAATAATATTGAAA
AAGGAAGAGTATGAGTATTCAACATTTCCGTGTCGCCCTTATTCCCTTTTTTGCGGCATTTTGCCTTCCT
GTTTTTGCTCACCCAGAAACGCTGGTGAAAGTAAAAGATGCTGAAGATCAGTTGGGTGCACGAGTGGGTT
ACATCGAACTGG
